>Addgene plasmid #37786 | pUASP YFP Rab9E WT | addgene partial sequence | sequence record 59088 | EGFP-C 5'-CATGGTCCTGCTGGAGTTCGTG-3'
AGTCCGGACTCAGATCTCGAGCTCAAGCTTCGAATTCTGCAGTCGACGGTACCGCGGGCCCGGGATCATC
AACAAGTTTGTACAAAAAAGCAGGCTTAATGAGCCAATACGACAATCCGTTTAAGATTATCATCCTGGGT
GACAGCGGCGTAGGCAAAACCTGCCTGCTGATGCGTTTCTCGGATAACCAATTCACCACAAGACACCGGA
GCACTCTGGGCATGGATAGAAGGGAGTGCAGCGTGGAGTTTGCCGATTGGAGGATGGGGAGGATGCTGCA
AGTCTGGGACACCTCCGACGACGAGCGCTTCAAATTGCTGAAGGCGACCCATTGTCGCAGTGCCCATGGC
ATACTGCTCGTCTACGACATAACGTCGTCCAAAAGTTTCCAAAACATCGATGGCTGGATGAAGGAGATAC
GGCGCCTGTGTCCGGATAAGGTAATTGTCCTGCTGGTGGGCAACAAAAGTGATGATCCGAACCATCGCCA
GGTGAGCATGGCGCAGGGGTTCAACTATGCCCATCGTCAGTCAATCTGCTTTGAAGAGGTTTCCGCCAAA
AGTGGAAGGAATGTATATGACATATTTAGCTCGTTGGCAATGGACATATATACATATCGTCGTGTACATT
ACAACCCGTTCAGCTTGACATCTTGGCAGGAAGAGGAGGACGCTGCAGAGTCACTGGATTAAAACCCAGC
TTTCTTGTACAAAGTGGTTGATGATCCTCTAGAGTCGACCTCGAACGTTAACGTTAACGTAACGTTAACT
CGAGGAGCTTGATAACATTATACCTAAACCCATGGTCAAGAGTAAACATTTCTGCCTTTGAAGTTGAGAA
CACAATTAAGCATCCCCCTGGTTAAACCTGACATTCATAC
