[The description below was written by a language model from this plasmid's Addgene catalogue record.]
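Description:
pUASP YFP Rab9E WT is a Drosophila expression plasmid built on the pUASP backbone (about 9.9 kb without the insert), a vector type used to make transgenic flies whose transgene is under GAL4 control. In bacteria it is propagated with ampicillin selection. The record does not list the copy number, the origin of replication, or any fly transformation marker or transposon elements, and no feature table is provided, so these details of the backbone cannot be confirmed here.

The payload is the wild-type coding sequence of Rab9E (CG32673), a Drosophila melanogaster member of the Rab family of small GTPases, which act broadly as regulators of membrane trafficking and organelle identity. The gene was introduced by Gateway recombination downstream of a YFP tag supplied by the backbone, so the product is an N-terminal YFP–Rab9E fusion. N-terminal tagging is the usual choice for Rab proteins because it leaves free the C-terminus, which typically carries the lipid modification needed for membrane attachment. The promoter is recorded as GAL4, meaning expression depends on GAL4-responsive upstream activating sequences. The fusion should therefore be expressed only in flies that also carry a GAL4 driver, giving tissue- or stage-specific control according to the driver chosen. pUASP-type vectors are generally favoured where expression in the female germline as well as in somatic tissues is wanted.

The "WT" label marks this as the unmutated form and suggests it is one of a systematic collection of tagged Drosophila Rab constructs. Its typical use is live or fixed imaging of Rab9E subcellular localisation and studying the effects of its expression in chosen cell types.
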