Addgene plasmid #37786: pUASP YFP Rab9E WT
Depositing lab: Matthew Scott. Depositing organization: Stanford University. Publication: Thirty-one flavors of Drosophila rab proteins. Zhang J, Schulze KL, Hiesinger PR, Suyama K, Wang S, Fish M, Acar M, Hoskins RA, Bellen HJ, Scott MP. Genetics. 2007 Jun;176(2):1307-22. Epub 2007 Apr 3. 10.1534/genetics.106.066761 PubMed 17409086.
Backbone
  Vector backbone: pUASP
  Backbone size w/o insert (bp): 9939
  Vector type: Insect Expression ; Drosophila
Growth in bacteria
  Bacterial resistance: Ampicillin, 100 μg/mL
  Growth temperature: 37°C
  Growth strain: Top10
  Copy number: Unknown
Gene/Insert
  Gene/Insert name: Rab9E
  Species: D. melanogaster (fly)
  Entrez Gene: Rab9E (a.k.a. Dmel_CG32673, CG32673, Dmel\CG32673, anon-AE003451.2)
  Promoter: GAL4
  Tag / fusion protein: YFP (N terminal on backbone)
  Cloning method: Gateway Cloning
  Sequencing primers: 5′ EGFP-C; 3′ pUASp-3 5'-AGGTTTAACCAGGGGATGCT
Terms and licenses: Academic/Nonprofit Terms; Industry Terms: Not Available to Industry
How to cite: pUASP YFP Rab9E WT was a gift from Matthew Scott (Addgene plasmid # 37786 ; http://n2t.net/addgene:37786 ; RRID:Addgene_37786)
